Addgene plasmid #237050: LgBiT-PPP1CA Fusion Vector
Purpose: Express LgBiT-PPP1CA Fusion Protein in Mammalian Cells under a CMV promoter
Depositing lab: Promega Corporation.
Backbone
  Vector backbone: pFN217K LgBiT CMV-Hyg Flexi Vector
  Vector type: Mammalian Expression
  Selectable markers: Hygromycin
Growth in bacteria
  Bacterial resistance: Kanamycin, 50 μg/mL
  Growth temperature: 37°C
  Growth strain: DH5alpha
  Copy number: High Copy
Gene/Insert
  Gene/Insert name: PPP1CA
  Species: H. sapiens (human)
  Mutation: None
  Entrez Gene: PPP1CA (a.k.a. PP-1A, PP1A, PP1alpha, PPP1A)
  Promoter: CMV
  Tag / fusion protein: LgBiT (N terminal on backbone)
  Cloning method: Other
Terms and licenses: Academic/Nonprofit Terms; Industry Terms
How to cite: LgBiT-PPP1CA Fusion Vector was a gift from Promega Corporation (Addgene plasmid # 237050)
