[The description below was written by a language model from this plasmid's Addgene catalogue record and pLannotate feature annotations shown in this document.]
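Description:
LgBiT-PPP1CA Fusion Vector is a mammalian expression plasmid built on the pFN217K LgBiT CMV-Hyg Flexi Vector backbone. It produces human PPP1CA, the alpha catalytic subunit of protein phosphatase 1, with the LgBiT polypeptide fused to its N terminus. No mutation is recorded for the insert. LgBiT is the large subunit of the split NanoLuc luciferase system, which explains why the automated annotation labels the region directly upstream of the PPP1CA coding sequence as a NanoLuc fragment. The fusion reading frame lies on the reverse strand of the 5,912 nt record. It is followed by a short multiple cloning site remnant, a T7 terminator fragment and an SV40 late-region polyadenylation signal.

The catalogue names CMV as the promoter. The feature table shows a CMV enhancer and promoter fragment plus a minimal CMV fragment adjacent to the cassette, although the strand calls for these pieces do not all match the orientation of the open reading frame, so the exact promoter arrangement should be checked against the sequence. An SP6 promoter sits just upstream of the fusion and could support in vitro transcription.

In bacteria the plasmid replicates from a high-copy ColE1/pUC-type origin and is selected with kanamycin through an EM7-driven neo (nptII) gene. A separate cassette, consisting of the SV40 enhancer/early promoter, the hph hygromycin phosphotransferase gene and a synthetic poly(A) signal, allows hygromycin selection of stably transfected mammalian cells.

The record gives the purpose only as expression of the fusion protein in mammalian cells. Constructs of this type are generally paired with a partner carrying the small complementary peptide to report protein–protein interactions by reconstituted luminescence.
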