Features (pLannotate 1.2.2; 17 found; start..end, strand, type, name):
     17..98      -  polyA_signal   SV40 poly(A) signal: SV40 polyadenylation signal
    121..204     -  CDS            large T antigen (fragment): large T antigen from SV40 (simian virus 40)
    261..279     -  terminator     T7 terminator (fragment): transcription terminator for bacteriophage T7 RNA polymerase
    287..336     -  CDS            SET1 (fragment): solubility-enhancement tag derived from T7 phage gene 10B
    343..398     -  misc_feature   MCS: pUC18/19 multiple cloning site
    407..1396    -  CDS            PPP1CA: PP1A_HUMAN - Also known as PPP1A. Experimental evidence at protein level: Swiss-Prot protein existence level 1. (Microbial infection) Necessary for alphaviruses replication. From Homo sapiens (Human).
   1454..1927    -  CDS            Nluc (fragment): NanoLuc® luciferase human codon-optimized
   1966..1984    -  promoter       SP6 promoter: promoter for bacteriophage SP6 RNA polymerase
   2010..2032    -  promoter       minimal CMV promoter (fragment): human cytomegalovirus (CMV) immediate early promoter
   2042..2407    +  enhancer       CMV enhancer: human cytomegalovirus immediate early enhancer
   2409..2596    +  promoter       CMV promoter (fragment): human cytomegalovirus (CMV) immediate early promoter
   2615..2662    +  promoter       EM7 promoter: synthetic bacterial promoter&nbsp
   2694..3485    +  CDS            neo: KKA2_KLEPN - Also known as kan, nptII. Experimental evidence at protein level: Swiss-Prot protein existence level 1. Resistance to kanamycin, neomycin, paromomycin, ribostamycin, butirosin and gentamicin B. From Klebsiella pneumoniae.
   3646..4234    -  rep_origin     ori: high-copy-number ColE1/pMB1/pBR322/pUC origin of replication
   4360..4408    -  polyA_signal   poly(A) signal: synthetic polyadenylation signal
   4447..5469    -  CDS            hph: KHYB_ECOLX - Experimental evidence at protein level: Swiss-Prot protein existence level 1. The aminoglycoside phosphotransferases achieve inactivation of their antibiotic substrates by phosphorylation. Only phosphorylates hygromycin and closely related compounds such as demethyl analogs and destomycin. From Escherichia coli.
   5500..5857    -  promoter       SV40 promoter: SV40 enhancer and early promoter
>Addgene plasmid #237050 | LgBiT-PPP1CA Fusion Vector | depositor full sequence | sequence record 470641 | LgBiT-PPP1CA Fusion Vector sequence 5912 bps
AAGACGCGTGACGTCGGCAGTGAAAAAAATGCTTTATTTGTGAAATTTGTGATGCTATTGCTTTATTTGT
AACCATTATAAGCTGCAATAAACAAGTTAACAACAACAATTGCATTCATTTTATGTTTCAGGTTCAGGGG
GAGGTGTGGGAGGTTTTTTAAAGCAAGTAAAACCTCTACAAATGTGGTATGGCTGATTATGATCCGCGGC
CGCAATACGTCGACGTTATCAGCTGACTTCGTACGAGAGCCTAGGTGTTTCCCCAAGGGGTTATGCTAGT
TATTGCTCAGCGGTGGCAGCAGCCAACTCAGCTTCCTTTCGGGCTTTGTTAGCAGCCGGATCAGCTTGCA
TGCCTGCAGGTCGACTCTAGAGGATCCCCGGGTACCGAGCCCGAATTCGTTTAAACTTTCTTGGCTTTGG
CGGAATTGCGGGGTGGGGTGATGGGTCGGCCTCCAGGGTTCAGGCCACTGAACTGCCCGTACTTCCCCTT
GTTCTTGTCGGCGGGCTTGAGGATCTGGAAAGAGCACATGAGGGTCTCGTCCACACTCATCATGGCGCCA
GCATTGTCAAACTCGCCACAGTAGTTGGGAGCTGAGAAAAGTGTCACCAGCTGCCGCTTGGCAAAGAACT
CGTAGCCGTCTTCTACCACCTGGTGTGCTCGGCAGATGAGGTCCAAGTCGTGCTTGTGGAGGAACTTGGC
CACCACCTCGGCTCCAAAGGTAAAAGAGACGCCACGGTCGTTCTCGCCCCAGCCCTGCACGTCCTTGTCA
GGGTCAGACCACAGCAGGTCACACAGCAGGCCCTGGTCAGGCACATCTGTGGGCCGCATGATCCGCCGAA
TCTGCTCCATAGACTGCAGGTCCGGGGACAGGCCTCCGTGGCAGCAGAAGATCTTTTCGTCCACTATGGC
CGCGATGGGCAGGCAGTTGAAGCAGTCAGTGAAGGTTTTCCACAGTTTGATGTTGTAGCGTCTCTTGCAC
TCATCGTAGAAACCATAGATGCGGTTGATGCTGGCACACTCGTGGTTCCCACGGAGCAGGAAGAAGTTCT
CGGGGTACTTGATCTTATAGGCCAGCAGCAGGCAGATGGTCTCCAAGGACTGCTTGCCCCTGTCCACATA
GTCCCCCAGAAAGAGGTAGTTGCTCTCGGGAGGGAAACCGCCATACTCAAATAGTCGCAGAAGGTCGTAG
TACTGGCCGTGTATGTCACCGCAGATCTTGAGGGGTGCCTCCAGCTCCAGAAGAATGGGCTGGCTCAGAA
AAATCTCCCGGGATTTCAGGCACAGACCGCGGATCTCGTTCTCTGTCAGCTGTACATTCTTGCCAGGCCG
CGAGCCCTGCACTTCCAGCAGGCGCCCGATGATCGAGTCCAGGTTGAGCTTCTCGCTGTCGGACATGGCG
ATCGCACCGCTCGAGCCTCCACCTCCGCTCCCGCCACCACCGGAGCTCCCACTGTTGATGGTTACTCGGA
ACAGCATGGAGCCGTCGGGGGTGATCAGGCGCTCGTCGATAATTTTGTTGCCGTTCCACAGGGTCCCTGT
TACAGTGATCTTTTTGCCGTCGAACACGGCGATGCCTTCATACGGCCGTCCGAAATAGTTCAGCATGTTC
GGCGTAACCCCGTCGATTACCAGTGTGCCATAGGGCAGGATCACCTTAAAGTGATGATCATCCACAGGGT
ACACCACCTTAAACACCTCTTCGATCTGGGCCATTTGGTCGGCGCTCAGACCTTCATACGGGATGATGAC
ATGGATGTCGATCTTCAGGGCATTTTCACCGCTCCGGACAATCCTTTGGATCGGAGTTACGGACACGGCG
AGATTCTGCAGCAAACTGGACACACCTCCCTGTTCAAGGACTTGGTCCAGGTTGTAGGCGGCTGTCTGTT
CCCAGTCCCCAACGAAATCTTCGAGTGTGAAGACCATGGTGAGCGCTAGCTGCAAAAAGAACAAGTAGCT
TGTATTCTATAGTGTCACCTAAATGGGCGATCTGACGGTTCACTAAACCAGCTCTGCTTATATAGGCCTC
CCTGGCGCGCCACTAGTTATTAATAGTAATCAATTACGGGGTCATTAGTTCATAGCCCATATATGGAGTT
CCGCGTTACATAACTTACGGTAAATGGCCCGCCTGGCTGACCGCCCAACGACCCCCGCCCATTGACGTCA
ATAATGACGTATGTTCCCATAGTAACGCCAATAGGGACTTTCCATTGACGTCAATGGGTGGAGTATTTAC
GGTAAACTGCCCACTTGGCAGTACATCAAGTGTATCATATGCCAAGTCCGCCCCCTATTGACGTCAATGA
CGGTAAATGGCCCGCCTGGCATTATGCCCAGTACATGACCTTACGGGACTTTCCTACTTGGCAGTACATC
TACGTATTAGTCATCGCTATTACCATGGTGATGCGGTTTTGGCAGTACACCAATGGGCGTGGATAGCGGT
TTGACTCACGGGGATTTCCAAGTCTCCACCCCATTGACGTCAATGGGAGTTTGTTTTGGCACCAAAATCA
ACGGGACTTTCCAAAATGTCGTAATAACCCCGCCCCGTTGACGCAAATGGGCGGTAGGCGTGTACGGTGG
GAGGTCAAATCGAATTCTAATACTGTTGACAATTAATCATCGGCATAGTATATCGGCATAGTATAATACG
ACAAGGTGAGGAACTAAACCCAGGAGGCAGATCATGATTGAACAAGATGGATTGCACGCAGGTTCTCCGG
CCGCTTGGGTGGAGAGGCTATTCGGCTATGACTGGGCACAACAGACAATCGGCTGCTCTGATGCCGCCGT
GTTCCGGCTGTCAGCGCAGGGGCGCCCGGTTCTTTTTGTCAAGACCGACCTGTCCGGTGCCCTGAATGAA
CTGCAGGACGAGGCAGCGCGGCTATCGTGGCTGGCCACGACGGGCGTTCCTTGCGCAGCTGTGCTCGACG
TTGTCACTGAAGCGGGAAGGGACTGGCTGCTATTGGGCGAAGTGCCGGGGCAGGATCTCCTGTCATCTCA
CCTTGCTCCTGCCGAGAAAGTATCCATCATGGCTGATGCAATGCGGCGGCTGCATACGCTTGATCCGGCT
ACCTGCCCATTCGACCACCAAGCGAAACATCGCATCGAGCGAGCACGTACTCGGATGGAAGCCGGTCTTG
TCGATCAGGATGATCTGGACGAAGAGCATCAGGGGCTCGCGCCAGCCGAACTGTTCGCCAGGCTCAAGGC
GCGCATGCCCGACGGCGAGGATCTCGTCGTGACCCATGGCGATGCCTGCTTGCCGAATATCATGGTGGAA
AATGGCCGCTTTTCTGGATTCATCGACTGTGGCCGGCTGGGTGTGGCGGACCGCTATCAGGACATAGCGT
TGGCTACCCGTGATATTGCTGAAGAGCTTGGCGGCGAATGGGCTGACCGCTTCCTCGTGCTTTACGGTAT
CGCCGCTCCCGATTCGCAGCGCATCGCCTTCTATCGCCTTCTTGACGAGTTCTTCTGATTCGAAATGACC
GACCAAGCGACGCCCAACCGGTATCAGCTCACTCAAAGGCGGTAATACGGTTATCCACAGAATCAGGGGA
TAACGCAGGAAAGAACATGTGAGCAAAAGGCCAGCAAAAGGCCAGGAACCGTAAAAAGGCCGCGTTGCTG
GCGTTTTTCCATAGGCTCCGCCCCCCTGACGAGCATCACAAAAATCGACGCTCAAGTCAGAGGTGGCGAA
ACCCGACAGGACTATAAAGATACCAGGCGTTTCCCCCTGGAAGCTCCCTCGTGCGCTCTCCTGTTCCGAC
CCTGCCGCTTACCGGATACCTGTCCGCCTTTCTCCCTTCGGGAAGCGTGGCGCTTTCTCATAGCTCACGC
TGTAGGTATCTCAGTTCGGTGTAGGTCGTTCGCTCCAAGCTGGGCTGTGTGCACGAACCCCCCGTTCAGC
CCGACCGCTGCGCCTTATCCGGTAACTATCGTCTTGAGTCCAACCCGGTAAGACACGACTTATCGCCACT
GGCAGCAGCCACTGGTAACAGGATTAGCAGAGCGAGGTATGTAGGCGGTGCTACAGAGTTCTTGAAGTGG
TGGCCTAACTACGGCTACACTAGAAGGACAGTATTTGGTATCTGCGCTCTGCTGAAGCCAGTTACCTTCG
GAAAAAGAGTTGGTAGCTCTTGATCCGGCAAACAAACCACCGCTGGTAGCGGTGGTTTTTTTGTTTGCAA
GCAGCAGATTACGCGCAGAAAAAAAGGATTTCAAGAAGATCCTTTGATCTTTTCTACGGGGTCTGACGCT
CAGTGGAACGAAAACTCACGTTAAGGGATTTTGGTCATGAGATTATCAAAAAGGATCTTCACCTAGATCC
TTTTATAGTCCGGAATCGTCACACAAAAAACCAACACACAGATGTAATGAAAATAAAGATATTTTATTGC
GGCCATCGTGATGGCTAGAGTCTAAACTCGACCTACCTCCTTAGCGCGCGGTCGTGTACTGGGCCGGCGG
TTGCCGCTGTCGGCCAGCACCTCGACGCAGCCGTCGGTCCATACGGCTGCGCTCCGGCGAGCGATTTGTG
TGCGACCGACGGTGCCGGCCCCGCTGCGGACGATGGCATCGCAGCGGCCTTGAGCCCAGGCAGCATCGTC
GAAGTTGCCGTCCACGAGGCTCTGGTAGAGCTGATCCAGGCCGATGCGCAGCATGTAGGCTCGCAGACGA
GGGCTGCCGGCCAGCTCGGGATGCCGGCGCTCGAAGTAGCGAGTCTGCTGCTCCATGCAAGCCAGCCAGG
GCCGCCAGAAGAAGATGTTGGCCACCTCGTACTGACTGTCCCCGAACATAGCTTCGGACCAGTCGATTAC
GGCGGTGATGCGGCCGTTGTCGGTCAGGACGTTGTTGCTGCCGAAGTCGGCATGGACGAGGTGGCGCACC
TCGGGACAGTCTTCGGCCCACAGCATCAGTTCGTCCAGGGCTTGAGCTACGCTGGCGGACACGGTGTCGT
CCATCACGGTCTGCCAGTGGTAGACATGGGGATCAGCAATGGCGCAAATGAAATCCCGCCAGGTTGTGTA
CTGGCCGATGCCTTGGGGCCCGAATGGGCCGAAGCCGCTGGTTTGACTGAGGTCGGCGGCGGCAATAGCA
TCCATAGCTTCGGCGACAGGCTGTAACACAGCAGGCAGCTCTGTTTCGGGGAGGTCTTGGAGAGTAACGC
CTTGGGCGCGTCTACTGATGCAGTATGTCAGGCTCTCGCTGAACTCGCCGATGTCCAACACTTCGGGGAT
GGGTAGTGCAGCGCTGGCGAAGTGGCGGTACACGTAGCGGTCTTTGTAGAAGCCATCAGCGCAGCTATTC
ACCCGCAGTACATAGCCGCGTCCGCCGACATCGAAGCTGAAGGCTCGGCTCTCTTCGCCCTCCGACAACT
GCATCAGGTCGCTCACACTGTCGAACTTCTCGATGAGAAATTTTTCAACGCTGGTAGCGGTGAGTTCGGG
CTTCTTCATGGTGGCGCTAGTGTCAGAAGAATCGAGCTTTTTGCAAAAGCCTAGGCCTCCAAAAAAGCCT
CCTCACTACTTCTGGAATAGCTCAGAGGCCGAGGCGGCCTCGGCCTCTGCATAAATAAAAAAAATTAGTC
AGCCATGGGGCGGAGAATGGGCGGAACTGGGCGGAGTTAGGGGCGGGATGGGCGGAGTTAGGGGCGGGAC
TATGGTTGCTGACTAATTGAGATGCATGCTTTGCATACTTCTGCCTGCTGGGGAGCCTGGGGACTTTCCA
CACCTGGTTGCTGACTAATTGAGATGCATGCTTTGCATACTTCTGCCTGCTGGGGAGCCTGGGGACTTTC
CACACCCTAACTGACACACATTCCACAGCTGGTTCTTTCCGCCTCAGAAGGTACCTAACCAAGTTCCTCT
TTCAGAGGTTATTTCAGGCCATGGTGCTGCGC
